Addgene plasmid #112861: rat APOBEC1 E63A
Purpose: plasmid for expression of a catalytically inactive rat APOBEC1 mutant in mammalian cells
Depositing lab: Silvestro Conticello. Publication: Dimerisation of APOBEC1 is dispensable for its RNA editing activity. Chieca M, Montini M, Severi F, Pecori R, Conticello S. bioRxiv 2021 10.1101/410803.
Backbone
  Vector backbone: pEGFP-C3
  Backbone manufacturer: Clontech
  Backbone size w/o insert (bp): 4727
  Total vector size (bp): 4627
  Modifications to backbone: the EGFP cds has been removed
  Vector type: Mammalian Expression
  Selectable markers: Neomycin (select with G418)
Growth in bacteria
  Bacterial resistance: Kanamycin, 50 μg/mL
  Growth temperature: 37°C
  Growth strain: DH5alpha
  Copy number: Unknown
Gene/Insert
  Gene/Insert name: APOBEC1 (alt name: apolipoprotein B mRNA editing enzyme, catalytic polypeptide 1)
  Species: R. norvegicus (rat)
  Insert size (bp): 684
  Mutation: changed Glutamic acid 63 to Alanine
  GenBank ID: NM_012907
  Entrez Gene: Apobec1 (a.k.a. REPR, apobec-1)
  Promoter: CMV promoter
  Cloning method: Restriction Enzyme; 5′ cloning site NheI (not destroyed); 3′ cloning site BglII (unknown if destroyed)
  Sequencing primers: 5′ CGTGTACGGTGGGAGGTCTA; 3′ TTCAGGTTCAGGGGGAGGTG
Terms and licenses: Academic/Nonprofit Terms; Industry Terms: Not Available to Industry
How to cite: rat APOBEC1 E63A was a gift from Silvestro Conticello (Addgene plasmid # 112861 ; http://n2t.net/addgene:112861 ; RRID:Addgene_112861)
