[The description below was written by a language model from this plasmid's Addgene catalogue record and pLannotate feature annotations shown in this document.]
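Description:
rat APOBEC1 E63A is a mammalian expression plasmid built on the Clontech pEGFP-C3 backbone from which the EGFP coding sequence has been removed, so the insert is expressed without the fluorescent fusion partner and no epitope tag is annotated. The payload is the rat Apobec1 coding sequence (apolipoprotein B mRNA editing enzyme, catalytic polypeptide 1), a cytidine deaminase that converts C to U, carrying a glutamate-to-alanine change at residue 63 that the record describes as making the enzyme catalytically inactive. The insert was cloned between NheI and BglII. It sits directly downstream of the human cytomegalovirus immediate early enhancer and promoter, and transcripts are terminated by the SV40 polyadenylation signal. The short SV40 large T antigen fragment annotated just before that signal is probably residual SV40 sequence from the backbone rather than an intended coding element.

The plasmid is propagated in E. coli through a high-copy ColE1/pUC-type origin, and an f1 phage origin is also present. A single Tn5 aminoglycoside phosphotransferase gene (NeoR/KanR) provides both selections. A bacterial bla-type promoter drives it for kanamycin resistance in bacteria, while the adjacent SV40 enhancer/early promoter and the HSV TK polyadenylation signal allow G418 selection of transfected mammalian cells. The small ble and bGH poly(A) fragments appear to be minor annotation hits in the backbone.

The depositor and repository sequencing records are both 4,627 nt and show the same feature order, differing only in the numbering start point. The construct is suited to use as a deaminase-dead control alongside active APOBEC1, and the associated work concerns APOBEC1 dimerisation and RNA editing activity.
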