Features (pLannotate 1.2.2; 13 found; start..end, strand, type, name):
     61..364     +  enhancer       CMV enhancer: human cytomegalovirus immediate early enhancer
    365..568     +  promoter       CMV promoter: human cytomegalovirus (CMV) immediate early promoter
    597..1286    +  CDS            APOBEC-1: cytidine deaminase (C to U editing enzyme) from rat can use ssDNA as a substrate (Komor et al., 2016)
   1308..1392    +  CDS            large T antigen (fragment): large T antigen from SV40 (simian virus 40)
   1415..1536    +  polyA_signal   SV40 poly(A) signal: SV40 polyadenylation signal
   1570..1998    -  rep_origin     f1 ori (sequence partly withheld): f1 bacteriophage origin of replication; arrow indicates direction of (+) strand synthesis
   2025..2129    +  promoter       AmpR promoter: bla
   2131..2488    +  promoter       SV40 promoter: SV40 enhancer and early promoter
   2523..3317    +  CDS            NeoR/KanR: aminoglycoside phosphotransferase from Tn5; aph(3')-II (or nptII); confers resistance to neomycin, kanamycin, and G418 (Geneticin®)
   3338..3490    +  CDS            ble (fragment): BLE_KLEPN - Experimental evidence at protein level: Swiss-Prot protein existence level 1. Binding protein with a strong affinity to the bleomycin family of antibiotics. Binds to CL990; an antimitotic-antibiotic compound. From Klebsiella pneumoniae.
   3549..3596    +  polyA_signal   HSV TK poly(A) signal: herpes simplex virus thymidine kinase polyadenylation signal (Cole and Stacy, 1985)
   3687..3703    -  polyA_signal   bGH poly(A) signal (fragment): bovine growth hormone polyadenylation signal
   3925..4513    +  rep_origin     ori: high-copy-number ColE1/pMB1/pBR322/pUC origin of replication
>Addgene plasmid #112861 | rat APOBEC1 E63A | depositor full sequence | sequence record 212668 | rat APOBEC1 E63A sequence 4627 bps
TAGTTATTAATAGTAATCAATTACGGGGTCATTAGTTCATAGCCCATATATGGAGTTCCGCGTTACATAA
CTTACGGTAAATGGCCCGCCTGGCTGACCGCCCAACGACCCCCGCCCATTGACGTCAATAATGACGTATG
TTCCCATAGTAACGCCAATAGGGACTTTCCATTGACGTCAATGGGTGGAGTATTTACGGTAAACTGCCCA
CTTGGCAGTACATCAAGTGTATCATATGCCAAGTACGCCCCCTATTGACGTCAATGACGGTAAATGGCCC
GCCTGGCATTATGCCCAGTACATGACCTTATGGGACTTTCCTACTTGGCAGTACATCTACGTATTAGTCA
TCGCTATTACCATGGTGATGCGGTTTTGGCAGTACATCAATGGGCGTGGATAGCGGTTTGACTCACGGGG
ATTTCCAAGTCTCCACCCCATTGACGTCAATGGGAGTTTGTTTTGGCACCAAAATCAACGGGACTTTCCA
AAATGTCGTAACAACTCCGCCCCATTGACGCAAATGGGCGGTAGGCGTGTACGGTGGGAGGTCTATATAA
GCAGAGCTGGTTTAGTGAACCGTCAGATCCGCTAGCATGAGTTCCGAGACAGGCCCTGTAGCTGTTGATC
CCACTCTGAGGAGAAGAATTGAGCCCCACGAGTTTGAAGTCTTCTTTGACCCCCGGGAACTTCGGAAAGA
GACCTGTCTGCTGTATGAGATCAACTGGGGAGGAAGGCACAGCATCTGGCGACACACGAGCCAAAACACC
AACAAACACGTTGCAGTCAATTTCATAGAAAAATTTACTACAGAAAGATACTTTTGTCCAAACACCAGAT
GCTCCATTACCTGGTTCCTGTCCTGGAGTCCCTGTGGGGAGTGCTCCAGGGCCATTACAGAATTTTTGAG
CCGATACCCCCATGTAACTCTGTTTATTTATATAGCACGGCTTTATCACCACGCAGATCCTCGAAATCGG
CAAGGACTCAGGGACCTTATTAGCAGCGGTGTTACTATCCAGATCATGACGGAGCAAGAGTCTGGCTACT
GCTGGAGGAATTTTGTCAACTACTCCCCTTCGAATGAAGCTCATTGGCCAAGGTACCCCCATCTGTGGGT
GAGGCTGTACGTACTGGAACTCTACTGCATCATTTTAGGACTTCCACCCTGTTTAAATATTTTAAGAAGA
AAACAACCTCAACTCACGTTTTTCACGATTGCTCTTCAAAGCTGCCATTACCAAAGGCTACCACCCCACA
TCCTGTGGGCCACAGGGTTGAAATGAGATCCACCGGATCTAGATAACTGATCATAATCAGCCATACCACA
TTTGTAGAGGTTTTACTTGCTTTAAAAAACCTCCCACACCTCCCCCTGAACCTGAAACATAAAATGAATG
CAATTGTTGTTGTTAACTTGTTTATTGCAGCTTATAATGGTTACAAATAAAGCAATAGCATCACAAATTT
CACAAATAAAGCATTTTTTTCACTGCATTCTAGTTGTGGTTTGTCCAAACTCATCAATGTATCTTAACGC
GTAAATTGTAAGCGTTAATATTTTGTTAAAATTCGCGTTAAATTTTTGTTAAATCAGCTCATTTTTTAAC
CAATAGGCCGAAATCGGCAAAATCCCTTATAAATCAAAAGAATAGACCGAGATAGGGT
[37 nt withheld, positions 1669-1705]
AAAGAACGTGGACTCCAACGTCAAAGG
[49 nt withheld, positions 1733-1781]
T
[91 nt withheld, positions 1783-1873]
G
[124 nt withheld, positions 1875-1998]
CAGGTGGCACTTTTCGGGGAAATGTGCGCGGAACCCCTATTTGTTTATTTTTCTAAATACATTCAAATAT
GTATCCGCTCATGAGACAATAACCCTGATAAATGCTTCAATAATATTGAAAAAGGAAGAGTCCTGAGGCG
GAAAGAACCAGCTGTGGAATGTGTGTCAGTTAGGGTGTGGAAAGTCCCCAGGCTCCCCAGCAGGCAGAAG
TATGCAAAGCATGCATCTCAATTAGTCAGCAACCAGGTGTGGAAAGTCCCCAGGCTCCCCAGCAGGCAGA
AGTATGCAAAGCATGCATCTCAATTAGTCAGCAACCATAGTCCCGCCCCTAACTCCGCCCATCCCGCCCC
TAACTCCGCCCAGTTCCGCCCATTCTCCGCCCCATGGCTGACTAATTTTTTTTATTTATGCAGAGGCCGA
GGCCGCCTCGGCCTCTGAGCTATTCCAGAAGTAGTGAGGAGGCTTTTTTGGAGGCCTAGGCTTTTGCAAA
GATCGATCAAGAGACAGGATGAGGATCGTTTCGCATGATTGAACAAGATGGATTGCACGCAGGTTCTCCG
GCCGCTTGGGTGGAGAGGCTATTCGGCTATGACTGGGCACAACAGACAATCGGCTGCTCTGATGCCGCCG
TGTTCCGGCTGTCAGCGCAGGGGCGCCCGGTTCTTTTTGTCAAGACCGACCTGTCCGGTGCCCTGAATGA
ACTGCAAGACGAGGCAGCGCGGCTATCGTGGCTGGCCACGACGGGCGTTCCTTGCGCAGCTGTGCTCGAC
GTTGTCACTGAAGCGGGAAGGGACTGGCTGCTATTGGGCGAAGTGCCGGGGCAGGATCTCCTGTCATCTC
ACCTTGCTCCTGCCGAGAAAGTATCCATCATGGCTGATGCAATGCGGCGGCTGCATACGCTTGATCCGGC
TACCTGCCCATTCGACCACCAAGCGAAACATCGCATCGAGCGAGCACGTACTCGGATGGAAGCCGGTCTT
GTCGATCAGGATGATCTGGACGAAGAGCATCAGGGGCTCGCGCCAGCCGAACTGTTCGCCAGGCTCAAGG
CGAGCATGCCCGACGGCGAGGATCTCGTCGTGACCCATGGCGATGCCTGCTTGCCGAATATCATGGTGGA
AAATGGCCGCTTTTCTGGATTCATCGACTGTGGCCGGCTGGGTGTGGCGGACCGCTATCAGGACATAGCG
TTGGCTACCCGTGATATTGCTGAAGAGCTTGGCGGCGAATGGGCTGACCGCTTCCTCGTGCTTTACGGTA
TCGCCGCTCCCGATTCGCAGCGCATCGCCTTCTATCGCCTTCTTGACGAGTTCTTCTGAGCGGGACTCTG
GGGTTCGAAATGACCGACCAAGCGACGCCCAACCTGCCATCACGAGATTTCGATTCCACCGCCGCCTTCT
ATGAAAGGTTGGGCTTCGGAATCGTTTTCCGGGACGCCGGCTGGATGATCCTCCAGCGCGGGGATCTCAT
GCTGGAGTTCTTCGCCCACCCTAGGGGGAGGCTAACTGAAACACGGAAGGAGACAATACCGGAAGGAACC
CGCGCTATGACGGCAATAAAAAGACAGAATAAAACGCACGGTGTTGGGTCGTTTGTTCATAAACGCGGGG
TTCGGTCCCAGGGCTGGCACTCTGTCGATACCCCACCGAGACCCCATTGGGGCCAATACGCCCGCGTTTC
TTCCTTTTCCCCACCCCACCCCCCAAGTTCGGGTGAAGGCCCAGGGCTCGCAGCCAACGTCGGGGCGGCA
GGCCCTGCCATAGCCTCAGGTTACTCATATATACTTTAGATTGATTTAAAACTTCATTTTTAATTTAAAA
GGATCTAGGTGAAGATCCTTTTTGATAATCTCATGACCAAAATCCCTTAACGTGAGTTTTCGTTCCACTG
AGCGTCAGACCCCGTAGAAAAGATCAAAGGATCTTCTTGAGATCCTTTTTTTCTGCGCGTAATCTGCTGC
TTGCAAACAAAAAAACCACCGCTACCAGCGGTGGTTTGTTTGCCGGATCAAGAGCTACCAACTCTTTTTC
CGAAGGTAACTGGCTTCAGCAGAGCGCAGATACCAAATACTGTCCTTCTAGTGTAGCCGTAGTTAGGCCA
CCACTTCAAGAACTCTGTAGCACCGCCTACATACCTCGCTCTGCTAATCCTGTTACCAGTGGCTGCTGCC
AGTGGCGATAAGTCGTGTCTTACCGGGTTGGACTCAAGACGATAGTTACCGGATAAGGCGCAGCGGTCGG
GCTGAACGGGGGGTTCGTGCACACAGCCCAGCTTGGAGCGAACGACCTACACCGAACTGAGATACCTACA
GCGTGAGCTATGAGAAAGCGCCACGCTTCCCGAAGGGAGAAAGGCGGACAGGTATCCGGTAAGCGGCAGG
GTCGGAACAGGAGAGCGCACGAGGGAGCTTCCAGGGGGAAACGCCTGGTATCTTTATAGTCCTGTCGGGT
TTCGCCACCTCTGACTTGAGCGTCGATTTTTGTGATGCTCGTCAGGGGGGCGGAGCCTATGGAAAAACGC
CAGCAACGCGGCCTTTTTACGGTTCCTGGCCTTTTGCTGGCCTTTTGCTCACATGTTCTTTCCTGCGTTA
TCCCCTGATTCTGTGGATAACCGTATTACCGCCATGCAT
