Features (pLannotate 1.2.2; 14 found; start..end, strand, type, name):
      1..304     +  enhancer       CMV enhancer: human cytomegalovirus immediate early enhancer
    305..508     +  promoter       CMV promoter: human cytomegalovirus (CMV) immediate early promoter
    537..1226    +  CDS            APOBEC-1: cytidine deaminase (C to U editing enzyme) from rat can use ssDNA as a substrate (Komor et al., 2016)
   1248..1332    +  CDS            large T antigen (fragment): large T antigen from SV40 (simian virus 40)
   1355..1476    +  polyA_signal   SV40 poly(A) signal: SV40 polyadenylation signal
   1510..1938    -  rep_origin     f1 ori (sequence partly withheld): f1 bacteriophage origin of replication; arrow indicates direction of (+) strand synthesis
   1965..2069    +  promoter       AmpR promoter: bla
   2071..2428    +  promoter       SV40 promoter: SV40 enhancer and early promoter
   2463..3257    +  CDS            NeoR/KanR: aminoglycoside phosphotransferase from Tn5; aph(3')-II (or nptII); confers resistance to neomycin, kanamycin, and G418 (Geneticin®)
   3278..3430    +  CDS            ble (fragment): BLE_KLEPN - Experimental evidence at protein level: Swiss-Prot protein existence level 1. Binding protein with a strong affinity to the bleomycin family of antibiotics. Binds to CL990; an antimitotic-antibiotic compound. From Klebsiella pneumoniae.
   3489..3536    +  polyA_signal   HSV TK poly(A) signal: herpes simplex virus thymidine kinase polyadenylation signal (Cole and Stacy, 1985)
   3627..3643    -  polyA_signal   bGH poly(A) signal (fragment): bovine growth hormone polyadenylation signal
   3865..4453    +  rep_origin     ori: high-copy-number ColE1/pMB1/pBR322/pUC origin of replication
   4568..4627    +  enhancer       CMV enhancer (fragment): human cytomegalovirus immediate early enhancer
>Addgene plasmid #112861 | rat APOBEC1 E63A | addgene full sequence | sequence record 296442 | Addgene NGS Result
CGTTACATAACTTACGGTAAATGGCCCGCCTGGCTGACCGCCCAACGACCCCCGCCCATTGACGTCAATA
ATGACGTATGTTCCCATAGTAACGCCAATAGGGACTTTCCATTGACGTCAATGGGTGGAGTATTTACGGT
AAACTGCCCACTTGGCAGTACATCAAGTGTATCATATGCCAAGTACGCCCCCTATTGACGTCAATGACGG
TAAATGGCCCGCCTGGCATTATGCCCAGTACATGACCTTATGGGACTTTCCTACTTGGCAGTACATCTAC
GTATTAGTCATCGCTATTACCATGGTGATGCGGTTTTGGCAGTACATCAATGGGCGTGGATAGCGGTTTG
ACTCACGGGGATTTCCAAGTCTCCACCCCATTGACGTCAATGGGAGTTTGTTTTGGCACCAAAATCAACG
GGACTTTCCAAAATGTCGTAACAACTCCGCCCCATTGACGCAAATGGGCGGTAGGCGTGTACGGTGGGAG
GTCTATATAAGCAGAGCTGGTTTAGTGAACCGTCAGATCCGCTAGCATGAGTTCCGAGACAGGCCCTGTA
GCTGTTGATCCCACTCTGAGGAGAAGAATTGAGCCCCACGAGTTTGAAGTCTTCTTTGACCCCCGGGAAC
TTCGGAAAGAGACCTGTCTGCTGTATGAGATCAACTGGGGAGGAAGGCACAGCATCTGGCGACACACGAG
CCAAAACACCAACAAACACGTTGCAGTCAATTTCATAGAAAAATTTACTACAGAAAGATACTTTTGTCCA
AACACCAGATGCTCCATTACCTGGTTCCTGTCCTGGAGTCCCTGTGGGGAGTGCTCCAGGGCCATTACAG
AATTTTTGAGCCGATACCCCCATGTAACTCTGTTTATTTATATAGCACGGCTTTATCACCACGCAGATCC
TCGAAATCGGCAAGGACTCAGGGACCTTATTAGCAGCGGTGTTACTATCCAGATCATGACGGAGCAAGAG
TCTGGCTACTGCTGGAGGAATTTTGTCAACTACTCCCCTTCGAATGAAGCTCATTGGCCAAGGTACCCCC
ATCTGTGGGTGAGGCTGTACGTACTGGAACTCTACTGCATCATTTTAGGACTTCCACCCTGTTTAAATAT
TTTAAGAAGAAAACAACCTCAACTCACGTTTTTCACGATTGCTCTTCAAAGCTGCCATTACCAAAGGCTA
CCACCCCACATCCTGTGGGCCACAGGGTTGAAATGAGATCCACCGGATCTAGATAACTGATCATAATCAG
CCATACCACATTTGTAGAGGTTTTACTTGCTTTAAAAAACCTCCCACACCTCCCCCTGAACCTGAAACAT
AAAATGAATGCAATTGTTGTTGTTAACTTGTTTATTGCAGCTTATAATGGTTACAAATAAAGCAATAGCA
TCACAAATTTCACAAATAAAGCATTTTTTTCACTGCATTCTAGTTGTGGTTTGTCCAAACTCATCAATGT
ATCTTAACGCGTAAATTGTAAGCGTTAATATTTTGTTAAAATTCGCGTTAAATTTTTGTTAAATCAGCTC
ATTTTTTAACCAATAGGCCGAAATCGGCAAAATCCCTTATAAATCAAAAGAATAGACCGAGATAGGGT
[37 nt withheld, positions 1609-1645]
AAAGAACGTGGACTCCAACGTCAAAGG
[49 nt withheld, positions 1673-1721]
T
[91 nt withheld, positions 1723-1813]
G
[124 nt withheld, positions 1815-1938]
CAGGTGGCACTTTTCGGGGAAATGTGCGCGGAACCCCTATTTGTTTATTTTTCTAAATACATTCAAATAT
GTATCCGCTCATGAGACAATAACCCTGATAAATGCTTCAATAATATTGAAAAAGGAAGAGTCCTGAGGCG
GAAAGAACCAGCTGTGGAATGTGTGTCAGTTAGGGTGTGGAAAGTCCCCAGGCTCCCCAGCAGGCAGAAG
TATGCAAAGCATGCATCTCAATTAGTCAGCAACCAGGTGTGGAAAGTCCCCAGGCTCCCCAGCAGGCAGA
AGTATGCAAAGCATGCATCTCAATTAGTCAGCAACCATAGTCCCGCCCCTAACTCCGCCCATCCCGCCCC
TAACTCCGCCCAGTTCCGCCCATTCTCCGCCCCATGGCTGACTAATTTTTTTTATTTATGCAGAGGCCGA
GGCCGCCTCGGCCTCTGAGCTATTCCAGAAGTAGTGAGGAGGCTTTTTTGGAGGCCTAGGCTTTTGCAAA
GATCGATCAAGAGACAGGATGAGGATCGTTTCGCATGATTGAACAAGATGGATTGCACGCAGGTTCTCCG
GCCGCTTGGGTGGAGAGGCTATTCGGCTATGACTGGGCACAACAGACAATCGGCTGCTCTGATGCCGCCG
TGTTCCGGCTGTCAGCGCAGGGGCGCCCGGTTCTTTTTGTCAAGACCGACCTGTCCGGTGCCCTGAATGA
ACTGCAAGACGAGGCAGCGCGGCTATCGTGGCTGGCCACGACGGGCGTTCCTTGCGCAGCTGTGCTCGAC
GTTGTCACTGAAGCGGGAAGGGACTGGCTGCTATTGGGCGAAGTGCCGGGGCAGGATCTCCTGTCATCTC
ACCTTGCTCCTGCCGAGAAAGTATCCATCATGGCTGATGCAATGCGGCGGCTGCATACGCTTGATCCGGC
TACCTGCCCATTCGACCACCAAGCGAAACATCGCATCGAGCGAGCACGTACTCGGATGGAAGCCGGTCTT
GTCGATCAGGATGATCTGGACGAAGAGCATCAGGGGCTCGCGCCAGCCGAACTGTTCGCCAGGCTCAAGG
CGAGCATGCCCGACGGCGAGGATCTCGTCGTGACCCATGGCGATGCCTGCTTGCCGAATATCATGGTGGA
AAATGGCCGCTTTTCTGGATTCATCGACTGTGGCCGGCTGGGTGTGGCGGACCGCTATCAGGACATAGCG
TTGGCTACCCGTGATATTGCTGAAGAGCTTGGCGGCGAATGGGCTGACCGCTTCCTCGTGCTTTACGGTA
TCGCCGCTCCCGATTCGCAGCGCATCGCCTTCTATCGCCTTCTTGACGAGTTCTTCTGAGCGGGACTCTG
GGGTTCGAAATGACCGACCAAGCGACGCCCAACCTGCCATCACGAGATTTCGATTCCACCGCCGCCTTCT
ATGAAAGGTTGGGCTTCGGAATCGTTTTCCGGGACGCCGGCTGGATGATCCTCCAGCGCGGGGATCTCAT
GCTGGAGTTCTTCGCCCACCCTAGGGGGAGGCTAACTGAAACACGGAAGGAGACAATACCGGAAGGAACC
CGCGCTATGACGGCAATAAAAAGACAGAATAAAACGCACGGTGTTGGGTCGTTTGTTCATAAACGCGGGG
TTCGGTCCCAGGGCTGGCACTCTGTCGATACCCCACCGAGACCCCATTGGGGCCAATACGCCCGCGTTTC
TTCCTTTTCCCCACCCCACCCCCCAAGTTCGGGTGAAGGCCCAGGGCTCGCAGCCAACGTCGGGGCGGCA
GGCCCTGCCATAGCCTCAGGTTACTCATATATACTTTAGATTGATTTAAAACTTCATTTTTAATTTAAAA
GGATCTAGGTGAAGATCCTTTTTGATAATCTCATGACCAAAATCCCTTAACGTGAGTTTTCGTTCCACTG
AGCGTCAGACCCCGTAGAAAAGATCAAAGGATCTTCTTGAGATCCTTTTTTTCTGCGCGTAATCTGCTGC
TTGCAAACAAAAAAACCACCGCTACCAGCGGTGGTTTGTTTGCCGGATCAAGAGCTACCAACTCTTTTTC
CGAAGGTAACTGGCTTCAGCAGAGCGCAGATACCAAATACTGTTCTTCTAGTGTAGCCGTAGTTAGGCCA
CCACTTCAAGAACTCTGTAGCACCGCCTACATACCTCGCTCTGCTAATCCTGTTACCAGTGGCTGCTGCC
AGTGGCGATAAGTCGTGTCTTACCGGGTTGGACTCAAGACGATAGTTACCGGATAAGGCGCAGCGGTCGG
GCTGAACGGGGGGTTCGTGCACACAGCCCAGCTTGGAGCGAACGACCTACACCGAACTGAGATACCTACA
GCGTGAGCTATGAGAAAGCGCCACGCTTCCCGAAGGGAGAAAGGCGGACAGGTATCCGGTAAGCGGCAGG
GTCGGAACAGGAGAGCGCACGAGGGAGCTTCCAGGGGGAAACGCCTGGTATCTTTATAGTCCTGTCGGGT
TTCGCCACCTCTGACTTGAGCGTCGATTTTTGTGATGCTCGTCAGGGGGGCGGAGCCTATGGAAAAACGC
CAGCAACGCGGCCTTTTTACGGTTCCTGGCCTTTTGCTGGCCTTTTGCTCACATGTTCTTTCCTGCGTTA
TCCCCTGATTCTGTGGATAACCGTATTACCGCCATGCATTAGTTATTAATAGTAATCAATTACGGGGTCA
TTAGTTCATAGCCCATATATGGAGTTCCG
